Addgene plasmid #123115: pDEST-CMV GFP-LC3B G120A
Purpose: Expresses EGFP-LC3B G120A in mammalian cells. Negative control fluorescent reporter, unable to localize to autophagosomes.
Depositing lab: Robin Ketteler. Depositing organization: University College London. Publication: Redundancy of human ATG4 protease isoforms in autophagy and LC3/GABARAP processing revealed in cells. Agrotis A, Pengo N, Burden JJ, Ketteler R. Autophagy. 2019 Jan 21. doi: 10.1080/15548627.2019.1569925. PubMed 30661429.
Backbone
  Vector backbone: pDEST-CMV-N-EGFP
  Backbone size w/o insert (bp): 6052
  Vector type: Mammalian Expression
  Selectable markers: Neomycin (select with G418)
Growth in bacteria
  Bacterial resistance: Ampicillin, 100 μg/mL
  Growth temperature: 37°C
  Growth strain: DH5alpha
  Copy number: High Copy
Gene/Insert
  Gene/Insert name: Microtubule-associated proteins 1A/1B light chain 3B
  Species: H. sapiens (human)
  Insert size (bp): 378
  Mutation: Glycine 120 to Alanine
  GenBank ID: NM_022818.4
  Entrez Gene: MAP1LC3B (a.k.a. ATG8F, LC3B, MAP1A/1BLC3, MAP1LC3B-a)
  Promoter: CMV
  Tag / fusion protein: EGFP (N terminal on backbone)
  Cloning method: Gateway Cloning
  Sequencing primers: 5′ EGFP C F; 3′ BGH Reverse
Terms and licenses: Academic/Nonprofit Terms; Industry Terms: Not Available to Industry
How to cite: pDEST-CMV GFP-LC3B G120A was a gift from Robin Ketteler (Addgene plasmid # 123115 ; http://n2t.net/addgene:123115 ; RRID:Addgene_123115)
