[The description below was written by a language model from this plasmid's Addgene catalogue record and pLannotate feature annotations shown in this document.]
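Description:
pDEST-CMV GFP-LC3B G120A is a mammalian expression plasmid built by Gateway recombination into the pDEST-CMV-N-EGFP destination backbone. It is maintained in E. coli through a high-copy ColE1/pUC-type origin and an ampicillin resistance gene (β-lactamase under its own promoter). An f1 phage origin and remnants of lac regulatory sequence are also present as backbone elements. For selection in mammalian cells, an SV40 enhancer/early promoter drives a neomycin phosphotransferase gene followed by an SV40 polyadenylation signal, allowing G418 selection of stable transfectants.

The expression cassette consists of the human cytomegalovirus immediate-early enhancer and promoter, an EGFP coding sequence supplied by the backbone, and the human MAP1LC3B (LC3B) open reading frame. The LC3B sequence is flanked by attB1 and attB2 sites left by the Gateway reaction and is terminated by the bovine growth hormone polyadenylation signal. The attB1 site lies between EGFP and LC3B, so the product is an N-terminally EGFP-tagged LC3B fusion.

The insert carries a glycine 120 to alanine substitution. In wild-type LC3B, ATG4 proteases cleave the C-terminus to expose glycine 120, which is then conjugated to phosphatidylethanolamine, anchoring the protein to autophagosome membranes. Replacing this residue blocks that processing and lipidation, so the fusion cannot localize to autophagosomes. According to the record, the construct is intended as a negative control fluorescent reporter, for comparison with wild-type GFP-LC3B in autophagy assays and in studies of ATG4-dependent LC3/GABARAP processing.
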