Features (pLannotate 1.2.2; 21 found; start..end, strand, type, name):
     30..82      -  misc_feature   bom (fragment): basis of mobility region from pBR322
    237..616     +  enhancer       CMV enhancer: human cytomegalovirus immediate early enhancer
    617..820     +  promoter       CMV promoter: human cytomegalovirus (CMV) immediate early promoter
    860..1576    +  CDS            EGFP: EGFP is a basic (constitutively fluorescent) green fluorescent protein published in 1996, derived from Aequorea victoria. It is reported to be a rapidly-maturing weak dimer with moderate acid sensitivity.
   1598..1622    +  protein_bind   attB1: mutant version of attB; recombination site for the Gateway® BP reaction BP Clonase™
   1625..1999    +  CDS            LC3B: human LC3 protein; MAP1LC3B; Atg8 family member found on autophagosomes
   2004..2028    -  protein_bind   attB2: mutant version of attB; recombination site for the Gateway® BP reaction BP Clonase™
   2066..2290    +  polyA_signal   bGH poly(A) signal: bovine growth hormone polyadenylation signal
   2294..2315    +  promoter       SV40 promoter (fragment): SV40 enhancer and early promoter
   2336..2764    +  rep_origin     f1 ori (sequence partly withheld): f1 bacteriophage origin of replication; arrow indicates direction of (+) strand synthesis
   2778..3107    +  promoter       SV40 promoter: SV40 enhancer and early promoter
   3174..3965    +  CDS            neo: KKA2_KLEPN - Also known as kan, nptII. Experimental evidence at protein level: Swiss-Prot protein existence level 1. Resistance to kanamycin, neomycin, paromomycin, ribostamycin, butirosin and gentamicin B. From Klebsiella pneumoniae.
   3989..4147    +  CDS            ble (fragment): BLE_KLEPN - Experimental evidence at protein level: Swiss-Prot protein existence level 1. Binding protein with a strong affinity to the bleomycin family of antibiotics. Binds to CL990; an antimitotic-antibiotic compound. From Klebsiella pneumoniae.
   4142..4263    +  polyA_signal   SV40 poly(A) signal: SV40 polyadenylation signal
   4336..4352    -  protein_bind   lac operator: The lac repressor binds to the lac operator to inhibit transcription in E. coli. This inhibition can be relieved by adding lactose or isopropyl-β-D-thiogalactopyranoside (IPTG). lac repressor encoded by lacI
   4360..4390    -  promoter       lac promoter: promoter for the E. coli lac operon
   4405..4426    -  protein_bind   CAP binding site: CAP binding activates transcription in the presence of cAMP. E. coli catabolite activator protein
   4439..4531    -  CDS            lacI (fragment): lac repressor; lacI; The lac repressor binds to the lac operator to inhibit transcription in E. coli. This inhibition can be relieved by adding lactose or isopropyl-β-D-thiogalactopyranoside (IPTG).
   4714..5302    -  rep_origin     ori: high-copy-number ColE1/pMB1/pBR322/pUC origin of replication
   5473..6333    -  CDS            AmpR: β-lactamase; bla; confers resistance to ampicillin, carbenicillin, and related antibiotics
   6334..6438    -  promoter       AmpR promoter: bla
>Addgene plasmid #123115 | pDEST-CMV GFP-LC3B G120A | addgene full sequence | sequence record 244026 | Addgene NGS Result
TCGACGGATCGGGAGATCTCCCGATCCCCTATGGTGCACTCTCAGTACAATCTGCTCTGATGCCGCATAG
TTAAGCCAGTATCTGCTCCCTGCTTGTGTGTTGGAGGTCGCTGAGTAGTGCGCGAGCAAAATTTAAGCTA
CAACAAGGCAAGGCTTGACCGACAATTGCATGAAGAATCTGCTTAGGGTTAGGCGTTTTGCGCTGCTTCG
CGATGTACGGGCCAGATATACGCGTTGACATTGATTATTGACTAGTTATTAATAGTAATCAATTACGGGG
TCATTAGTTCATAGCCCATATATGGAGTTCCGCGTTACATAACTTACGGTAAATGGCCCGCCTGGCTGAC
CGCCCAACGACCCCCGCCCATTGACGTCAATAATGACGTATGTTCCCATAGTAACGCCAATAGGGACTTT
CCATTGACGTCAATGGGTGGAGTATTTACGGTAAACTGCCCACTTGGCAGTACATCAAGTGTATCATATG
CCAAGTACGCCCCCTATTGACGTCAATGACGGTAAATGGCCCGCCTGGCATTATGCCCAGTACATGACCT
TATGGGACTTTCCTACTTGGCAGTACATCTACGTATTAGTCATCGCTATTACCATGGTGATGCGGTTTTG
GCAGTACATCAATGGGCGTGGATAGCGGTTTGACTCACGGGGATTTCCAAGTCTCCACCCCATTGACGTC
AATGGGAGTTTGTTTTGGCACCAAAATCAACGGGACTTTCCAAAATGTCGTAACAACTCCGCCCCATTGA
CGCAAATGGGCGGTAGGCGTGTACGGTGGGAGGTCTATATAAGCAGAGCTCGTTTAGTGAACCGTCAGAA
TTGATCTGGTACCGCCACCATGGTGAGCAAGGGCGAGGAGCTGTTCACCGGGGTGGTGCCCATCCTGGTC
GAGCTGGACGGCGACGTAAACGGCCACAAGTTCAGCGTGTCCGGCGAGGGCGAGGGCGATGCCACCTACG
GCAAGCTGACCCTGAAGTTCATCTGCACCACCGGCAAGCTGCCCGTGCCCTGGCCCACCCTCGTGACCAC
CCTGACCTACGGCGTGCAGTGCTTCAGCCGCTACCCCGACCACATGAAGCAGCACGACTTCTTCAAGTCC
GCCATGCCCGAAGGCTACGTCCAGGAGCGCACCATCTTCTTCAAGGACGACGGCAACTACAAGACCCGCG
CCGAGGTGAAGTTCGAGGGCGACACCCTGGTGAACCGCATCGAGCTGAAGGGCATCGACTTCAAGGAGGA
CGGCAACATCCTGGGGCACAAGCTGGAGTACAACTACAACAGCCACAACGTCTATATCATGGCCGACAAG
CAGAAGAACGGCATCAAGGTGAACTTCAAGATCCGCCACAACATCGAGGACGGCAGCGTGCAGCTCGCCG
ACCACTACCAGCAGAACACCCCCATCGGCGACGGCCCCGTGCTGCTGCCCGACAACCACTACCTGAGCAC
CCAGTCCGCCCTGAGCAAAGACCCCAACGAGAAGCGCGATCACATGGTCCTGCTGGAGTTCGTGACCGCC
GCCGGGATCACTCACGGCATGGACGAGCTCTACAAAAGCGGTTCCGGACCGGATCAAACAAGTTTGTACA
AAAAAGCAGGCTTAATGCCGTCGGAGAAGACCTTCAAGCAGCGGCGCACCTTCGAACAAAGAGTAGAAGA
TGTCCGACTTATTCGAGAGCAGCATCCAACCAAAATCCCGGTGATAATAGAACGATACAAGGGTGAGAAG
CAGCTTCCTGTTCTGGATAAAACAAAGTTCCTTGTACCTGACCATGTCAACATGAGTGAGCTCATCAAGA
TAATTAGAAGGCGCTTACAGCTCAATGCTAATCAGGCCTTCTTCCTGTTGGTGAACGGACACAGCATGGT
CAGCGTCTCCACACCAATCTCAGAGGTGTATGAGAGTGAGAAAGATGAAGATGGATTCCTGTACATGGTC
TATGCCTCCCAGGAGACGTTCGCGATGAAATTGTCAGTGTAATACCCAGCTTTCTTGTACAAAGTGGTGA
TAATTAATTAAGATAAACCCGCTGATCAGCCTCGACTGTGCCTTCTAGTTGCCAGCCATCTGTTGTTTGC
CCCTCCCCCGTGCCTTCCTTGACCCTGGAAGGTGCCACTCCCACTGTCCTTTCCTAATAAAATGAGGAAA
TTGCATCGCATTGTCTGAGTAGGTGTCATTCTATTCTGGGGGGTGGGGTGGGGCAGGACAGCAAGGGGGA
GGATTGGGAAGACAATAGCAGGCATGCTGGGGATGCGGTGGGCTCTATGGCTTCTGAGGCGGAAAGAACC
AGCTGGGGCTCTAGGGGGTATCCCC
[124 nt withheld, positions 2336-2459]
C
[91 nt withheld, positions 2461-2551]
A
[49 nt withheld, positions 2553-2601]
CCTTTGACGTTGGAGTCCACGTTCTTT
[37 nt withheld, positions 2629-2665]
ACCCTATCTCGGTCTATTCTTTTGATTTATAAGGGATTTTGCCGATTTCGGCCTATTGGTTAAAAAATGA
GCTGATTTAACAAAAATTTAACGCGAATTAATTCTGTGGAATGTGTGTCAGTTAGGGTGTGGAAAGTCCC
CAGGCTCCCCAGCAGGCAGAAGTATGCAAAGCATGCATCTCAATTAGTCAGCAACCAGGTGTGGAAAGTC
CCCAGGCTCCCCAGCAGGCAGAAGTATGCAAAGCATGCATCTCAATTAGTCAGCAACCATAGTCCCGCCC
CTAACTCCGCCCATCCCGCCCCTAACTCCGCCCAGTTCCGCCCATTCTCCGCCCCATGGCTGACTAATTT
TTTTTATTTATGCAGAGGCCGAGGCCGCCTCTGCCTCTGAGCTATTCCAGAAGTAGTGAGGAGGCTTTTT
TGGAGGCCTAGGCTTTTGCAAAAAGCTCCCGGGAGCTTGTATATCCATTTTCGGATCTGATCAAGAGACA
GGATGAGGATCGTTTCGCATGATTGAACAAGATGGATTGCACGCAGGTTCTCCGGCCGCTTGGGTGGAGA
GGCTATTCGGCTATGACTGGGCACAACAGACAATCGGCTGCTCTGATGCCGCCGTGTTCCGGCTGTCAGC
GCAGGGGCGCCCGGTTCTTTTTGTCAAGACCGACCTGTCCGGTGCCCTGAATGAACTGCAGGACGAGGCA
GCGCGGCTATCGTGGCTGGCCACGACGGGCGTTCCTTGCGCAGCTGTGCTCGACGTTGTCACTGAAGCGG
GAAGGGACTGGCTGCTATTGGGCGAAGTGCCGGGGCAGGATCTCCTGTCATCTCACCTTGCTCCTGCCGA
GAAAGTATCCATCATGGCTGATGCAATGCGGCGGCTGCATACGCTTGATCCGGCTACCTGCCCATTCGAC
CACCAAGCGAAACATCGCATCGAGCGAGCACGTACTCGGATGGAAGCCGGTCTTGTCGATCAGGATGATC
TGGACGAAGAGCATCAGGGGCTCGCGCCAGCCGAACTGTTCGCCAGGCTCAAGGCGCGCATGCCCGACGG
CGAGGATCTCGTCGTGACCCATGGCGATGCCTGCTTGCCGAATATCATGGTGGAAAATGGCCGCTTTTCT
GGATTCATCGACTGTGGCCGGCTGGGTGTGGCGGACCGCTATCAGGACATAGCGTTGGCTACCCGTGATA
TTGCTGAAGAGCTTGGCGGCGAATGGGCTGACCGCTTCCTCGTGCTTTACGGTATCGCCGCTCCCGATTC
GCAGCGCATCGCCTTCTATCGCCTTCTTGACGAGTTCTTCTGAGCGGGACTCTGGGGTTCGAAATGACCG
ACCAAGCGACGCCCAACCTGCCATCACGAGATTTCGATTCCACCGCCGCCTTCTATGAAAGGTTGGGCTT
CGGAATCGTTTTCCGGGACGCCGGCTGGATGATCCTCCAGCGCGGGGATCTCATGCTGGAGTTCTTCGCC
CACCCCAACTTGTTTATTGCAGCTTATAATGGTTACAAATAAAGCAATAGCATCACAAATTTCACAAATA
AAGCATTTTTTTCACTGCATTCTAGTTGTGGTTTGTCCAAACTCATCAATGTATCTTATCATGTCTGTAT
ACCGTCGACCTCTAGCTAGAGCTTGGCGTAATCATGGTCATAGCTGTTTCCTGTGTGAAATTGTTATCCG
CTCACAATTCCACACAACATACGAGCCGGAAGCATAAAGTGTAAAGCCTGGGGTGCCTAATGAGTGAGCT
AACTCACATTAATTGCGTTGCGCTCACTGCCCGCTTTCCAGTCGGGAAACCTGTCGTGCCAGCTGCATTA
ATGAATCGGCCAACGCGCGGGGAGAGGCGGTTTGCGTATTGGGCGCTCTTCCGCTTCCTCGCTCACTGAC
TCGCTGCGCTCGGTCGTTCGGCTGCGGCGAGCGGTATCAGCTCACTCAAAGGCGGTAATACGGTTATCCA
CAGAATCAGGGGATAACGCAGGAAAGAACATGTGAGCAAAAGGCCAGCAAAAGGCCAGGAACCGTAAAAA
GGCCGCGTTGCTGGCGTTTTTCCATAGGCTCCGCCCCCCTGACGAGCATCACAAAAATCGACGCTCAAGT
CAGAGGTGGCGAAACCCGACAGGACTATAAAGATACCAGGCGTTTCCCCCTGGAAGCTCCCTCGTGCGCT
CTCCTGTTCCGACCCTGCCGCTTACCGGATACCTGTCCGCCTTTCTCCCTTCGGGAAGCGTGGCGCTTTC
TCATAGCTCACGCTGTAGGTATCTCAGTTCGGTGTAGGTCGTTCGCTCCAAGCTGGGCTGTGTGCACGAA
CCCCCCGTTCAGCCCGACCGCTGCGCCTTATCCGGTAACTATCGTCTTGAGTCCAACCCGGTAAGACACG
ACTTATCGCCACTGGCAGCAGCCACTGGTAACAGGATTAGCAGAGCGAGGTATGTAGGCGGTGCTACAGA
GTTCTTGAAGTGGTGGCCTAACTACGGCTACACTAGAAGAACAGTATTTGGTATCTGCGCTCTGCTGAAG
CCAGTTACCTTCGGAAAAAGAGTTGGTAGCTCTTGATCCGGCAAACAAACCACCGCTGGTAGCGGTGGTT
TTTTTGTTTGCAAGCAGCAGATTACGCGCAGAAAAAAAGGATCTCAAGAAGATCCTTTGATCTTTTCTAC
GGGGTCTGACGCTCAGTGGAACGAAAACTCACGTTAAGGGATTTTGGTCATGAGATTATCAAAAAGGATC
TTCACCTAGATCCTTTTAAATTAAAAATGAAGTTTTAAATCAATCTAAAGTATATATGAGTAAACTTGGT
CTGACAGTTACCAATGCTTAATCAGTGAGGCACCTATCTCAGCGATCTGTCTATTTCGTTCATCCATAGT
TGCCTGACTCCCCGTCGTGTAGATAACTACGATACGGGAGGGCTTACCATCTGGCCCCAGTGCTGCAATG
ATACCGCGAGACCCACGCTCACCGGCTCCAGATTTATCAGCAATAAACCAGCCAGCCGGAAGGGCCGAGC
GCAGAAGTGGTCCTGCAACTTTATCCGCCTCCATCCAGTCTATTAATTGTTGCCGGGAAGCTAGAGTAAG
TAGTTCGCCAGTTAATAGTTTGCGCAACGTTGTTGCCATTGCTACAGGCATCGTGGTGTCACGCTCGTCG
TTTGGTATGGCTTCATTCAGCTCCGGTTCCCAACGATCAAGGCGAGTTACATGATCCCCCATGTTGTGCA
AAAAAGCGGTTAGCTCCTTCGGTCCTCCGATCGTTGTCAGAAGTAAGTTGGCCGCAGTGTTATCACTCAT
GGTTATGGCAGCACTGCATAATTCTCTTACTGTCATGCCATCCGTAAGATGCTTTTCTGTGACTGGTGAG
TACTCAACCAAGTCATTCTGAGAATAGTGTATGCGGCGACCGAGTTGCTCTTGCCCGGCGTCAATACGGG
ATAATACCGCGCCACATAGCAGAACTTTAAAAGTGCTCATCATTGGAAAACGTTCTTCGGGGCGAAAACT
CTCAAGGATCTTACCGCTGTTGAGATCCAGTTCGATGTAACCCACTCGTGCACCCAACTGATCTTCAGCA
TCTTTTACTTTCACCAGCGTTTCTGGGTGAGCAAAAACAGGAAGGCAAAATGCCGCAAAAAAGGGAATAA
GGGCGACACGGAAATGTTGAATACTCATACTCTTCCTTTTTCAATATTATTGAAGCATTTATCAGGGTTA
TTGTCTCATGAGCGGATACATATTTGAATGTATTTAGAAAAATAAACAAATAGGGGTTCCGCGCACATTT
CCCCGAAAAGTGCCACCTGACG
